Addgene plasmid #42681: TAL3218
Depositing lab: Keith Joung. Depositing organization: Massachusetts General Hospital. Publication: Targeted gene disruption in somatic zebrafish cells using engineered TALENs. Sander JD, Cade L, Khayter C, Reyon D, Peterson RT, Joung JK, Yeh JR. Nat Biotechnol. 2011 Aug 5;29(8):697-8. doi: 10.1038/nbt.1934. PubMed 21822241.
Backbone
  Vector backbone: JDS78
  Backbone manufacturer: Addgene plasmid #32290
  Backbone size w/o insert (bp): 6447
  Vector type: Mammalian Expression ; T7
Growth in bacteria
  Bacterial resistance: Ampicillin, 100 μg/mL
  Growth temperature: 37°C
  Growth strain: XL1 Blue
  Copy number: High Copy
Gene/Insert
  Gene/Insert name: ZebrafishCommunity-atg5-left (alt name: atg5)
  Species: D. rerio (zebrafish)
  Insert size (bp): 1640
  Entrez Gene: atg5 (a.k.a. apg5l, zgc:100934)
  Promoter: CMV
  Tag / fusion protein: 3X Flag (N terminal on backbone); WT FOKI (C terminal on backbone)
  Cloning method: Restriction Enzyme; 5′ cloning site N/A (destroyed during cloning); 3′ cloning site N/A (destroyed during cloning)
  Sequencing primers: 5′ CMV-F; 3′ BGH-rev
Terms and licenses: Academic/Nonprofit Terms; Industry Terms: Not Available to Industry
Depositor comments: Target binding site: TAAAGTCAAGAAACATTT It is strongly recommended that users perform a diagnostic digest to verify this plasmid prior to use. For example, a double digest of the plasmid with BamHI and KpnI should result in two bands at 2.3kb and 5.8kb.
How to cite: TAL3218 was a gift from Keith Joung (Addgene plasmid # 42681 ; http://n2t.net/addgene:42681 ; RRID:Addgene_42681)
