[The description below was written by a language model from this plasmid's Addgene catalogue record.]
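Description:
TAL3218 is a TALEN expression plasmid encoding the left monomer of a nuclease pair directed against the zebrafish (D. rerio) atg5 gene. It is built on the JDS78 backbone, listed as a 6447 bp mammalian expression vector that also supports T7-driven transcription. The plasmid is maintained at high copy in E. coli under ampicillin selection. No feature table accompanies the record, so the origin of replication and other backbone elements are not itemised. The use of a BGH reverse sequencing primer suggests a BGH polyadenylation region downstream of the coding sequence.

The insert of about 1.6 kb is an engineered TAL effector repeat array, designed to recognise a specific 18-nucleotide site in atg5. It was placed by restriction cloning into the backbone's TALEN framework, and the cloning sites were destroyed in the process. The backbone supplies an N-terminal 3X FLAG tag, which allows detection of the protein, and a C-terminal wild-type FokI cleavage domain. The array is therefore expressed as a complete TAL effector–nuclease fusion. Because FokI cuts only as a dimer, this left monomer is meant to be used with a matching right-hand TALEN that binds the opposite strand nearby. Together they produce a double-strand break whose error-prone repair can disrupt the gene.

A CMV promoter drives expression in mammalian cells. The T7 designation indicates that the plasmid can also serve as a template for in vitro transcription, the usual way to make TALEN mRNA for zebrafish embryo injection. This fits the associated work on targeted gene disruption in somatic zebrafish cells. The depositor recommends verifying the plasmid by diagnostic restriction digest before use.
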