>Addgene plasmid #42681 | TAL3218 | depositor partial sequence | sequence record 57801 | TAL3218 sequence 2430 bps
TCTAGAGCTAGCACCATGGACTACAAAGACCATGACGGTGATTATAAAGATCATGACATCGATTACAAGG
ATGACGATGACAAGATGGCCCCCAAGAAGAAGAGGAAGGTGGGCATTCACCGCGGGGTACCTATGGTGGA
CTTGAGGACACTCGGTTATTCGCAACAGCAACAGGAGAAAATCAAGCCTAAGGTCAGGAGCACCGTCGCG
CAACACCACGAGGCGCTTGTGGGGCATGGCTTCACTCATGCGCATATTGTCGCGCTTTCACAGCACCCTG
CGGCGCTTGGGACGGTGGCTGTCAAATACCAAGATATGATTGCGGCCCTGCCCGAAGCCACGCACGAGGC
AATTGTAGGGGTCGGTAAACAGTGGTCGGGAGCGCGAGCACTTGAGGCGCTGCTGACTGTGGCGGGTGAG
CTTAGGGGGCCTCCGCTCCAGCTCGACACCGGGCAGCTGCTGAAGATCGCGAAGAGAGGGGGAGTAACAG
CGGTAGAGGCAGTGCACGCCTGGCGCAATGCGCTCACCGGGGCCCCCTTGAACCTGACCCCAGACCAGGT
AGTCGCAATCGCGTCGAACATTGGGGGAAAGCAAGCCCTGGAAACCGTGCAAAGGTTGTTGCCGGTCCTT
TGTCAAGACCACGGCCTTACACCGGAGCAAGTCGTGGCCATTGCAAGCAACATCGGTGGCAAACAGGCTC
TTGAGACGGTTCAGAGACTTCTCCCAGTTCTCTGTCAAGCCCACGGGCTGACTCCCGATCAAGTTGTAGC
GATTGCGTCGAACATTGGAGGGAAACAAGCATTGGAGACTGTCCAACGGCTCCTTCCCGTGTTGTGTCAA
GCCCACGGTTTGACGCCTGCACAAGTGGTCGCCATCGCCAACAACAACGGCGGTAAGCAGGCGCTGGAAA
CAGTACAGCGCCTGCTGCCTGTACTGTGCCAGGATCATGGACTGACCCCAGACCAGGTAGTCGCAATCGC
GTCAAACGGAGGGGGAAAGCAAGCCCTGGAAACCGTGCAAAGGTTGTTGCCGGTCCTTTGTCAAGACCAC
GGCCTTACACCGGAGCAAGTCGTGGCCATTGCATCCCACGACGGTGGCAAACAGGCTCTTGAGACGGTTC
AGAGACTTCTCCCAGTTCTCTGTCAAGCCCACGGGCTGACTCCCGATCAAGTTGTAGCGATTGCGTCGAA
CATTGGAGGGAAACAAGCATTGGAGACTGTCCAACGGCTCCTTCCCGTGTTGTGTCAAGCCCACGGTTTG
ACGCCTGCACAAGTGGTCGCCATCGCCTCCAATATTGGCGGTAAGCAGGCGCTGGAAACAGTACAGCGCC
TGCTGCCTGTACTGTGCCAGGATCATGGACTGACCCCAGACCAGGTAGTCGCAATCGCGAACAATAATGG
GGGAAAGCAAGCCCTGGAAACCGTGCAAAGGTTGTTGCCGGTCCTTTGTCAAGACCACGGCCTTACACCG
GAGCAAGTCGTGGCCATTGCAAGCAACATCGGTGGCAAACAGGCTCTTGAGACGGTTCAGAGACTTCTCC
CAGTTCTCTGTCAAGCCCACGGGCTGACTCCCGATCAAGTTGTAGCGATTGCGTCGAACATTGGAGGGAA
ACAAGCATTGGAGACTGTCCAACGGCTCCTTCCCGTGTTGTGTCAAGCCCACGGTTTGACGCCTGCACAA
GTGGTCGCCATCGCCTCCAATATTGGCGGTAAGCAGGCGCTGGAAACAGTACAGCGCCTGCTGCCTGTAC
TGTGCCAGGATCATGGACTGACCCCAGACCAGGTAGTCGCAATCGCGTCACATGACGGGGGAAAGCAAGC
CCTGGAAACCGTGCAAAGGTTGTTGCCGGTCCTTTGTCAAGACCACGGCCTTACACCGGAGCAAGTCGTG
GCCATTGCAAGCAACATCGGTGGCAAACAGGCTCTTGAGACGGTTCAGAGACTTCTCCCAGTTCTCTGTC
AAGCCCACGGGCTGACTCCCGATCAAGTTGTAGCGATTGCGTCCAACGGTGGAGGGAAACAAGCATTGGA
GACTGTCCAACGGCTCCTTCCCGTGTTGTGTCAAGCCCACGGTTTGACGCCTGCACAAGTGGTCGCCATC
GCCTCGAATGGCGGCGGTAAGCAGGCGCTGGAAACAGTACAGCGCCTGCTGCCTGTACTGTGCCAGGATC
ATGGACTGACACCCGAACAGGTGGTCGCCATTGCTTCTAATGGGGGAGGACGGCCAGCCTTGGAGTCCAT
CGTAGCCCAATTGTCCAGGCCCGATCCCGCGTTGGCTGCGTTAACGAATGACCATCTGGTGGCGTTGGCA
TGTCTTGGTGGACGACCCGCGCTCGATGCAGTCAAAAAGGGTCTGCCTCATGCTCCCGCATTGATCAAAA
GAACCAACCGGCGGATTCCCGAGAGAACTTCCCATCGAGTCGCGGGATCC
