>Addgene plasmid #42681 | TAL3218 | addgene partial sequence | sequence record 61069 | JDS-TALEN-F 5'-TAGGGGTCGGTAAACAGTGG-3'
ACTGTGGCGGGTGAGCTTAGGGGGCCTCCGCTCCAGCTCGACACCGGGCAGCTGCTGAAGATCGCGAAGA
GAGGGGGAGTAACAGCGGTAGAGGCAGTGCACGCCTGGCGCAATGCGCTCACCGGGGCCCCCTTGAACCT
GACCCCAGACCAGGTAGTCGCAATCGCGTCGAACATTGGGGGAAAGCAAGCCCTGGAAACCGTGCAAAGG
TTGTTGCCGGTCCTTTGTCAAGACCACGGCCTTACACCGGAGCAAGTCGTGGCCATTGCAAGCAACATCG
GTGGCAAACAGGCTCTTGAGACGGTTCAGAGACTTCTCCCAGTTCTCTGTCAAGCCCACGGGCTGACTCC
CGATCAAGTTGTAGCGATTGCGTCGAACATTGGAGGGAAACAAGCATTGGAGACTGTCCAACGGCTCCTT
CCCGTGTTGTGTCAAGCCCACGGTTTGACGCCTGCACAAGTGGTCGCCATCGCCAACAACAACGGCGGTA
AGCAGGCGCTGGAAACAGTACAGCGCCTGCTGCCTGTACTGTGCCAGGATCATGGACTGACCCCAGACCA
GGTAGTCGCAATCGCGTCAAACGGAGGGGGAAAGCAAGCCCTGGAAACCGTGCAAAGGTTGTTGCCGGTC
CTTTGTCAAGACCACGGCCTTACACCGGAGCAAGTCGTGGCCATTGCATCCCACGACGGTGGCAAACAGG
CTCTTGAGACGGTTCAGAGACTTCTCCCAGTTCTCTGTCAAGCCCACGGGCTGACTCCCGATCAAGTTGT
AGCGATTGCGTCGAACATTGGAGGGAAACAAGCATTGGAGACTGTCCAACGGCTCCTTCCCGTGTTGTGT
CAAGCCCACGGTTTGACGCCTGCACAAGTGGTCGCCATCGCCTCCAATATTGGCGGTAAGCAGGCGCTGG
AAA
